>Addgene plasmid #178206 | rArc | addgene full sequence | sequence record 353456 | Addgene NGS Result
GACGGATCGGGAGATCTCCCGATCCCCTATGGTGCACTCTCAGTACAATCTGCTCTGATGCCGCATAGTT
AAGCCAGTATCTGCTCCCTGCTTGTGTGTTGGAGGTCGCTGAGTAGTGCGCGAGCAAAATTTAAGCTACA
ACAAGGCAAGGCTTGACCGACAATTGCATGAAGAATCTGCTTAGGGTTAGGCGTTTTGCGCTGCTTCGCG
ATGTACGGGCCAGATATACGCGTTGACATTGATTATTGACTAGTTATTAATAGTAATCAATTACGGGGTC
ATTAGTTCATAGCCCATATATGGAGTTCCGCGTTACATAACTTACGGTAAATGGCCCGCCTGGCTGACCG
CCCAACGACCCCCGCCCATTGACGTCAATAATGACGTATGTTCCCATAGTAACGCCAATAGGGACTTTCC
ATTGACGTCAATGGGTGGAGTATTTACGGTAAACTGCCCACTTGGCAGTACATCAAGTGTATCATATGCC
AAGTACGCCCCCTATTGACGTCAATGACGGTAAATGGCCCGCCTGGCATTATGCCCAGTACATGACCTTA
TGGGACTTTCCTACTTGGCAGTACATCTACGTATTAGTCATCGCTATTACCATGGTGATGCGGTTTTGGC
AGTACATCAATGGGCGTGGATAGCGGTTTGACTCACGGGGATTTCCAAGTCTCCACCCCATTGACGTCAA
TGGGAGTTTGTTTTGGCACCAAAATCAACGGGACTTTCCAAAATGTCGTAACAACTCCGCCCCATTGACG
CAAATGGGCGGTAGGCGTGTACGGTGGGAGGTCTATATAAGCAGAGCTCTCTGGCTAACTAGAGAACCCA
CTGCTTACTGGCTTATCGAAATTAATACGACTCACTATAGGGAGACCCAAGCTGGCTAGCATGCACATGG
TCAGCGAGCTGATCAAGGAAAACATGCACATGAAACTGTACATGGAGGGGACTGTGAACAATCACCATTT
CAAATGCACCTCCGAGGGCGAAGGGAAGCCCTACGAGGGCACACAGACTATGAGGATCAAGGCAGTGGAG
GGAGGACCACTGCCATTCGCCTTTGACATTCTGGCTACCTCATTCATGTACGGCAGCAAAACCTTCATCA
ATCACACTCAGGGGATTCCCGACTTCTTTAAGCAGTCTTTCCCTGAAGGCTTTACTTGGGAGCGAGTGAC
CACATACGAGGATGGAGGCGTCCTGACCGCCACACAGGACACAAGTCTGCAGGATGGCTGTCTGATCTAT
AACGTGAAGATTCGCGGGGTCAACTTTCCCAGTAATGGACCTGTGATGCAGAAGAAAACCCTGGGATGGG
AGGCTTCAACTGAAACCCTGTACCCAGCAGACGGAGGACTGGAGGGACGAGCAGATATGGCTCTGAAACT
GGTGGGCGGGGGACACCTGATCTGCAACCTGAAGACTACCTATCGGTCCAAGAAACCTGCTAAGAATCTG
AAAATGCCAGGCGTGTACTATGTGGACCGGAGACTGGAGAGAATTAAGGAAGCAGATAAAGAGACCTACG
TGGAGCAGCACGAAGTGGCTGTCGCACGATATTGTGACCTGCCTTCTAAACTGGGCCATCGGGAATTCAT
GGAGGGATTCGACGGTTCAGATTTTAGTCCTCCAGCTGATTTAGTTGGCGTTGACGGTGCAGTCATGCGG
AACGTCGTTGACGTCACGATAAATGGTGACGTCACTGCTCCGCCGAAAGCTGCGCCAAGAAAAAGTGAAT
CGGTAAAGAAAGTTCATTGGAATGATGTAGACCAAGGACCGAGTGAAAAACCAGAGACAAGACAGGAGGA
ACGAATAGATATACCCGAGATTTCAGGTCTATGGTGGGGCGAGAATGAACATGGAGTGGACGATGGGAGA
ATGGAGATACCTACTACTGGTGTAGGTCGCGTCCAGTTTCGTGTCCGAGCAGTGATTGATCATCTAGGGA
TGCGAGTCTTTGGAGTCTTCCTAATTTTCTTGGACATCATCCTCATGATCATTGATCTCAGTCTTCCAGG
AAAAAGTGAATCTTCACAATCCTTTTATGACGGGATGGCTTTGGCTCTTTCTTGTTATTTCATGCTGGAT
TTAGGATTAAGGATATTTGCCTACGGGCCCAAGAATTTCTTCACCAACCCCTGGGAGGTTGCTGATGGTT
TGATTATCGTTGTCACATTCGTCGTCACGATATTTTACACTGTGTTAGATGAATACGTGCAAGAAACAGG
AGCCGATGGTTTGGGGCAATTGGTTGTGTTGGCCCGTTTGCTGCGTGTGGTTCGATTAGCAAGAATATTT
TATTCCCACCAACAAGGGGATCCCATGAGTAAAGGAGAAGAACTTTTCACTGGAGTTGTCCCAATTCTTG
TTGAATTAGATGGTGATGTTAATGGGCACAAATTTTCTGTCAGTGGAGAGGGTGAAGGTGATGCAACATA
CGGAAAACTTACCCTTAAATTTATTTGCACTACTGGAAAACTACCTGTTCCATGGCCAACACTTGTCACT
ACTTTAACTTATGGTGTTCAATGCTTTTCAAGATACCCAGATCATATGAAACGGCATGACTTTTTCAAGA
GTGCCATGCCCGAAGGTTATGTACAGGAAAGAACTATATTTTTCAAAGATGACGGGAACTACAAGACACG
TGCTGAAGTCAAGTTTGAAGGTGATACCCTTGTTAATAGAATCGAGTTAAAAGGTATTGATTTTAAAGAA
GATGGAAACATTCTTGGACACAAATTGGAATACAACTATAACGATCACCAGGTGTACATCATGGCAGACA
AACAAAAGAATGGAATCAAAGCTAACTTCAAAATTAGACACAACATTGAAGATGGAGGCGTTCAACTAGC
AGACCATTATCAACAAAATACTCCAATTGGCGATGGGCCCGTCCTTTTACCAGACAACCATTACCTGTTT
ACAACTTCTACTCTTTCGAAAGATCCCAACGAAAAGAGAGACCACATGGTCCTTCTTGAGTTTGTAACAG
CTGATGGGATTACACATGGCATGGATGAACTATACAAATGAGCGGCCGCTCGAGTCTAGAGGGCCCGTTT
AAACCCGCTGATCAGCCTCGACTGTGCCTTCTAGTTGCCAGCCATCTGTTGTTTGCCCCTCCCCCGTGCC
TTCCTTGACCCTGGAAGGTGCCACTCCCACTGTCCTTTCCTAATAAAATGAGGAAATTGCATCGCATTGT
CTGAGTAGGTGTCATTCTATTCTGGGGGGTGGGGTGGGGCAGGACAGCAAGGGGGAGGATTGGGAAGACA
ATAGCAGGCATGCTGGGGATGCGGTGGGCTCTATGGCTTCTGAGGCGGAAAGAACCAGCTGGGGCTCTAG
GGGGTATCCCC
[124 nt withheld, positions 3372-3495]
C
[91 nt withheld, positions 3497-3587]
A
[49 nt withheld, positions 3589-3637]
CCTTTGACGTTGGAGTCCACGTTCTTT
[37 nt withheld, positions 3665-3701]
ACCCTATCTCGGTCTATTCTTTTGATTTATAAGGGATTTTGCCGATTTCGGCCTATTGGTTAAAAAATGA
GCTGATTTAACAAAAATTTAACGCGAATTAATTCTGTGGAATGTGTGTCAGTTAGGGTGTGGAAAGTCCC
CAGGCTCCCCAGCAGGCAGAAGTATGCAAAGCATGCATCTCAATTAGTCAGCAACCAGGTGTGGAAAGTC
CCCAGGCTCCCCAGCAGGCAGAAGTATGCAAAGCATGCATCTCAATTAGTCAGCAACCATAGTCCCGCCC
CTAACTCCGCCCATCCCGCCCCTAACTCCGCCCAGTTCCGCCCATTCTCCGCCCCATGGCTGACTAATTT
TTTTTATTTATGCAGAGGCCGAGGCCGCCTCTGCCTCTGAGCTATTCCAGAAGTAGTGAGGAGGCTTTTT
TGGAGGCCTAGGCTTTTGCAAAAAGCTCCCGGGAGCTTGTATATCCATTTTCGGATCTGATCAAGAGACA
GGATGAGGATCGTTTCGCATGATTGAACAAGATGGATTGCACGCAGGTTCTCCGGCCGCTTGGGTGGAGA
GGCTATTCGGCTATGACTGGGCACAACAGACAATCGGCTGCTCTGATGCCGCCGTGTTCCGGCTGTCAGC
GCAGGGGCGCCCGGTTCTTTTTGTCAAGACCGACCTGTCCGGTGCCCTGAATGAACTGCAGGACGAGGCA
GCGCGGCTATCGTGGCTGGCCACGACGGGCGTTCCTTGCGCAGCTGTGCTCGACGTTGTCACTGAAGCGG
GAAGGGACTGGCTGCTATTGGGCGAAGTGCCGGGGCAGGATCTCCTGTCATCTCACCTTGCTCCTGCCGA
GAAAGTATCCATCATGGCTGATGCAATGCGGCGGCTGCATACGCTTGATCCGGCTACCTGCCCATTCGAC
CACCAAGCGAAACATCGCATCGAGCGAGCACGTACTCGGATGGAAGCCGGTCTTGTCGATCAGGATGATC
TGGACGAAGAGCATCAGGGGCTCGCGCCAGCCGAACTGTTCGCCAGGCTCAAGGCGCGCATGCCCGACGG
CGAGGATCTCGTCGTGACCCATGGCGATGCCTGCTTGCCGAATATCATGGTGGAAAATGGCCGCTTTTCT
GGATTCATCGACTGTGGCCGGCTGGGTGTGGCGGACCGCTATCAGGACATAGCGTTGGCTACCCGTGATA
TTGCTGAAGAGCTTGGCGGCGAATGGGCTGACCGCTTCCTCGTGCTTTACGGTATCGCCGCTCCCGATTC
GCAGCGCATCGCCTTCTATCGCCTTCTTGACGAGTTCTTCTGAGCGGGACTCTGGGGTTCGAAATGACCG
ACCAAGCGACGCCCAACCTGCCATCACGAGATTTCGATTCCACCGCCGCCTTCTATGAAAGGTTGGGCTT
CGGAATCGTTTTCCGGGACGCCGGCTGGATGATCCTCCAGCGCGGGGATCTCATGCTGGAGTTCTTCGCC
CACCCCAACTTGTTTATTGCAGCTTATAATGGTTACAAATAAAGCAATAGCATCACAAATTTCACAAATA
AAGCATTTTTTTCACTGCATTCTAGTTGTGGTTTGTCCAAACTCATCAATGTATCTTATCATGTCTGTAT
ACCGTCGACCTCTAGCTAGAGCTTGGCGTAATCATGGTCATAGCTGTTTCCTGTGTGAAATTGTTATCCG
CTCACAATTCCACACAACATACGAGCCGGAAGCATAAAGTGTAAAGCCTGGGGTGCCTAATGAGTGAGCT
AACTCACATTAATTGCGTTGCGCTCACTGCCCGCTTTCCAGTCGGGAAACCTGTCGTGCCAGCTGCATTA
ATGAATCGGCCAACGCGCGGGGAGAGGCGGTTTGCGTATTGGGCGCTCTTCCGCTTCCTCGCTCACTGAC
TCGCTGCGCTCGGTCGTTCGGCTGCGGCGAGCGGTATCAGCTCACTCAAAGGCGGTAATACGGTTATCCA
CAGAATCAGGGGATAACGCAGGAAAGAACATGTGAGCAAAAGGCCAGCAAAAGGCCAGGAACCGTAAAAA
GGCCGCGTTGCTGGCGTTTTTCCATAGGCTCCGCCCCCCTGACGAGCATCACAAAAATCGACGCTCAAGT
CAGAGGTGGCGAAACCCGACAGGACTATAAAGATACCAGGCGTTTCCCCCTGGAAGCTCCCTCGTGCGCT
CTCCTGTTCCGACCCTGCCGCTTACCGGATACCTGTCCGCCTTTCTCCCTTCGGGAAGCGTGGCGCTTTC
TCATAGCTCACGCTGTAGGTATCTCAGTTCGGTGTAGGTCGTTCGCTCCAAGCTGGGCTGTGTGCACGAA
CCCCCCGTTCAGCCCGACCGCTGCGCCTTATCCGGTAACTATCGTCTTGAGTCCAACCCGGTAAGACACG
ACTTATCGCCACTGGCAGCAGCCACTGGTAACAGGATTAGCAGAGCGAGGTATGTAGGCGGTGCTACAGA
GTTCTTGAAGTGGTGGCCTAACTACGGCTACACTAGAAGAACAGTATTTGGTATCTGCGCTCTGCTGAAG
CCAGTTACCTTCGGAAAAAGAGTTGGTAGCTCTTGATCCGGCAAACAAACCACCGCTGGTAGCGGTGGTT
TTTTTGTTTGCAAGCAGCAGATTACGCGCAGAAAAAAAGGATCTCAAGAAGATCCTTTGATCTTTTCTAC
GGGGTCTGACGCTCAGTGGAACGAAAACTCACGTTAAGGGATTTTGGTCATGAGATTATCAAAAAGGATC
TTCACCTAGATCCTTTTAAATTAAAAATGAAGTTTTAAATCAATCTAAAGTATATATGAGTAAACTTGGT
CTGACAGTTACCAATGCTTAATCAGTGAGGCACCTATCTCAGCGATCTGTCTATTTCGTTCATCCATAGT
TGCCTGACTCCCCGTCGTGTAGATAACTACGATACGGGAGGGCTTACCATCTGGCCCCAGTGCTGCAATG
ATACCGCGAGACCCACGCTCACCGGCTCCAGATTTATCAGCAATAAACCAGCCAGCCGGAAGGGCCGAGC
GCAGAAGTGGTCCTGCAACTTTATCCGCCTCCATCCAGTCTATTAATTGTTGCCGGGAAGCTAGAGTAAG
TAGTTCGCCAGTTAATAGTTTGCGCAACGTTGTTGCCATTGCTACAGGCATCGTGGTGTCACGCTCGTCG
TTTGGTATGGCTTCATTCAGCTCCGGTTCCCAACGATCAAGGCGAGTTACATGATCCCCCATGTTGTGCA
AAAAAGCGGTTAGCTCCTTCGGTCCTCCGATCGTTGTCAGAAGTAAGTTGGCCGCAGTGTTATCACTCAT
GGTTATGGCAGCACTGCATAATTCTCTTACTGTCATGCCATCCGTAAGATGCTTTTCTGTGACTGGTGAG
TACTCAACCAAGTCATTCTGAGAATAGTGTATGCGGCGACCGAGTTGCTCTTGCCCGGCGTCAATACGGG
ATAATACCGCGCCACATAGCAGAACTTTAAAAGTGCTCATCATTGGAAAACGTTCTTCGGGGCGAAAACT
CTCAAGGATCTTACCGCTGTTGAGATCCAGTTCGATGTAACCCACTCGTGCACCCAACTGATCTTCAGCA
TCTTTTACTTTCACCAGCGTTTCTGGGTGAGCAAAAACAGGAAGGCAAAATGCCGCAAAAAAGGGAATAA
GGGCGACACGGAAATGTTGAATACTCATACTCTTCCTTTTTCAATATTATTGAAGCATTTATCAGGGTTA
TTGTCTCATGAGCGGATACATATTTGAATGTATTTAGAAAAATAAACAAATAGGGGTTCCGCGCACATTT
CCCCGAAAAGTGCCACCTGACGTC
Features (pLannotate 1.2.2; 21 found; start..end, strand, type, name):
     28..80      -  misc_feature   bom (fragment): basis of mobility region from pBR322
    235..614     +  enhancer       CMV enhancer: human cytomegalovirus immediate early enhancer
    615..818     +  promoter       CMV promoter: human cytomegalovirus (CMV) immediate early promoter
    814..847     +  LTR            5' LTR (truncated) (fragment): truncated 5' long terminal repeat (LTR) from HIV-1
    863..881     +  promoter       T7 promoter: promoter for bacteriophage T7 RNA polymerase
    907..1602    +  CDS            mKate2: mKate2 is a basic (constitutively fluorescent) red fluorescent protein published in 2009, derived from Entacmaea quadricolor. It is reported to be a rapidly-maturing monomer with moderate acid sensitivity.
   2335..3049    +  CDS            superecliptic pHluorin (fragment): pH-sensitive mutant of green fluorescent protein (Ng et al., 2002) excited strongly by blue light at neutral pH but minimally fluorescent at acidic pH
   3102..3326    +  polyA_signal   bGH poly(A) signal: bovine growth hormone polyadenylation signal
   3330..3351    +  promoter       SV40 promoter (fragment): SV40 enhancer and early promoter
   3372..3800    +  rep_origin     f1 ori (sequence partly withheld): f1 bacteriophage origin of replication; arrow indicates direction of (+) strand synthesis
   3814..4143    +  promoter       SV40 promoter: SV40 enhancer and early promoter
   4210..5001    +  CDS            neo: KKA2_KLEPN - Also known as kan, nptII. Experimental evidence at protein level: Swiss-Prot protein existence level 1. Resistance to kanamycin, neomycin, paromomycin, ribostamycin, butirosin and gentamicin B. From Klebsiella pneumoniae.
   5025..5183    +  CDS            ble (fragment): BLE_KLEPN - Experimental evidence at protein level: Swiss-Prot protein existence level 1. Binding protein with a strong affinity to the bleomycin family of antibiotics. Binds to CL990; an antimitotic-antibiotic compound. From Klebsiella pneumoniae.
   5178..5299    +  polyA_signal   SV40 poly(A) signal: SV40 polyadenylation signal
   5372..5388    -  protein_bind   lac operator: The lac repressor binds to the lac operator to inhibit transcription in E. coli. This inhibition can be relieved by adding lactose or isopropyl-β-D-thiogalactopyranoside (IPTG). lac repressor encoded by lacI
   5396..5426    -  promoter       lac promoter: promoter for the E. coli lac operon
   5441..5462    -  protein_bind   CAP binding site: CAP binding activates transcription in the presence of cAMP. E. coli catabolite activator protein
   5475..5567    -  CDS            lacI (fragment): lac repressor; lacI; The lac repressor binds to the lac operator to inhibit transcription in E. coli. This inhibition can be relieved by adding lactose or isopropyl-β-D-thiogalactopyranoside (IPTG).
   5750..6338    -  rep_origin     ori: high-copy-number ColE1/pMB1/pBR322/pUC origin of replication
   6509..7369    -  CDS            AmpR: β-lactamase; bla; confers resistance to ampicillin, carbenicillin, and related antibiotics
   7370..7474    -  promoter       AmpR promoter: bla
