[The description below was written by a language model from this plasmid's Addgene catalogue record and pLannotate feature annotations shown in this document.]
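Description:
rArc is a mammalian expression plasmid of about 7.5 kb built on pcDNA3.1(+), encoding a ratiometric version of the genetically encoded voltage indicator ArcLight-Q239. The 2,151 bp insert sits downstream of the human CMV immediate-early enhancer and promoter and is terminated by the bovine growth hormone polyadenylation signal; a T7 promoter lies just upstream of the coding region. The feature table identifies the red fluorescent protein mKate2, derived from Entacmaea quadricolor, at the start of the insert and a superecliptic pHluorin fragment at its end. The roughly 730 bp between them is unannotated. Given the listed Ciona intestinalis origin and the ArcLight design, it most likely encodes the voltage-sensing domain of the Ciona voltage-sensitive phosphatase, though the record does not say so explicitly. In ArcLight-type sensors, the pHluorin fluorescence changes with membrane potential. The added mKate2 presumably supplies a second, red signal so that a green-to-red ratio can be taken, normalising for expression level.

The plasmid is propagated in E. coli through a high-copy ColE1/pUC-type origin with ampicillin selection (AmpR under its own promoter), and an f1 origin is also present. For stable mammalian lines, an SV40 early promoter drives the neomycin phosphotransferase gene, followed by an SV40 poly(A) signal, allowing G418 selection. Short hits such as the truncated HIV-1 LTR, ble, lacI and bom fragments appear to be backbone remnants or annotation artefacts rather than functional parts. According to the associated publication title, the construct is intended for monitoring compound resting membrane potentials in cell cultures.
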