Addgene plasmid #178206: rArc
Purpose: Ratiometric version of the genetically encoded voltage indicator ArcLight-Q239.
Depositing lab: Stefan Heinemann. Depositing organization: Friedrich-Schiller-Universitaet Jena. Publication: Monitoring of compound resting membrane potentials of cell cultures with ratiometric genetically encoded voltage indicators. Ruhl P, Langner JM, Reidel J, Schonherr R, Hoshi T, Heinemann SH. Commun Biol. 2021 Oct 7;4(1):1164. doi: 10.1038/s42003-021-02675-0. PubMed 34620975.
Backbone
  Vector backbone: pCDNA3.1(+)
  Vector type: Mammalian Expression
  Selectable markers: Neomycin (select with G418)
Growth in bacteria
  Bacterial resistance: Ampicillin, 100 μg/mL
  Growth temperature: 37°C
  Growth strain: DH5alpha
  Copy number: Unknown
Gene/Insert
  Gene/Insert name: rArc
  Species: C.intestinalis, E. quadricolor
  Insert size (bp): 2151
Terms and licenses: Academic/Nonprofit Terms; Industry Terms: Not Available to Industry
How to cite: rArc was a gift from Stefan Heinemann (Addgene plasmid # 178206 ; http://n2t.net/addgene:178206 ; RRID:Addgene_178206)
