>Addgene plasmid #178206 | rArc | depositor partial sequence | sequence record 345936 | rArc
ATGCACATGGTCAGCGAGCTGATCAAGGAAAACATGCACATGAAACTGTACATGGAGGGGACTGTGAACA
ATCACCATTTCAAATGCACCTCCGAGGGCGAAGGGAAGCCCTACGAGGGCACACAGACTATGAGGATCAA
GGCAGTGGAGGGAGGACCACTGCCATTCGCCTTTGACATTCTGGCTACCTCATTCATGTACGGCAGCAAA
ACCTTCATCAATCACACTCAGGGGATTCCCGACTTCTTTAAGCAGTCTTTCCCTGAAGGCTTTACTTGGG
AGCGAGTGACCACATACGAGGATGGAGGCGTCCTGACCGCCACACAGGACACAAGTCTGCAGGATGGCTG
TCTGATCTATAACGTGAAGATTCGCGGGGTCAACTTTCCCAGTAATGGACCTGTGATGCAGAAGAAAACC
CTGGGATGGGAGGCTTCAACTGAAACCCTGTACCCAGCAGACGGAGGACTGGAGGGACGAGCAGATATGG
CTCTGAAACTGGTGGGCGGGGGACACCTGATCTGCAACCTGAAGACTACCTATCGGTCCAAGAAACCTGC
TAAGAATCTGAAAATGCCAGGCGTGTACTATGTGGACCGGAGACTGGAGAGAATTAAGGAAGCAGATAAA
GAGACCTACGTGGAGCAGCACGAAGTGGCTGTCGCACGATATTGTGACCTGCCTTCTAAACTGGGCCATC
GGGAATTCATGGAGGGATTCGACGGTTCAGATTTTAGTCCTCCAGCTGATTTAGTTGGCGTTGACGGTGC
AGTCATGCGGAACGTCGTTGACGTCACGATAAATGGTGACGTCACTGCTCCGCCGAAAGCTGCGCCAAGA
AAAAGTGAATCGGTAAAGAAAGTTCATTGGAATGATGTAGACCAAGGACCGAGTGAAAAACCAGAGACAA
GACAGGAGGAACGAATAGATATACCCGAGATTTCAGGTCTATGGTGGGGCGAGAATGAACATGGAGTGGA
CGATGGGAGAATGGAGATACCTACTACTGGTGTAGGTCGCGTCCAGTTTCGTGTCCGAGCAGTGATTGAT
CATCTAGGGATGCGAGTCTTTGGAGTCTTCCTAATTTTCTTGGACATCATCCTCATGATCATTGATCTCA
GTCTTCCAGGAAAAAGTGAATCTTCACAATCCTTTTATGACGGGATGGCTTTGGCTCTTTCTTGTTATTT
CATGCTGGATTTAGGATTAAGGATATTTGCCTACGGGCCCAAGAATTTCTTCACCAACCCCTGGGAGGTT
GCTGATGGTTTGATTATCGTTGTCACATTCGTCGTCACGATATTTTACACTGTGTTAGATGAATACGTGC
AAGAAACAGGAGCCGATGGTTTGGGGCAATTGGTTGTGTTGGCCCGTTTGCTGCGTGTGGTTCGATTAGC
AAGAATATTTTATTCCCACCAACAAGGGGATCCCATGAGTAAAGGAGAAGAACTTTTCACTGGAGTTGTC
CCAATTCTTGTTGAATTAGATGGTGATGTTAATGGGCACAAATTTTCTGTCAGTGGAGAGGGTGAAGGTG
ATGCAACATACGGAAAACTTACCCTTAAATTTATTTGCACTACTGGAAAACTACCTGTTCCATGGCCAAC
ACTTGTCACTACTTTAACTTATGGTGTTCAATGCTTTTCAAGATACCCAGATCATATGAAACGGCATGAC
TTTTTCAAGAGTGCCATGCCCGAAGGTTATGTACAGGAAAGAACTATATTTTTCAAAGATGACGGGAACT
ACAAGACACGTGCTGAAGTCAAGTTTGAAGGTGATACCCTTGTTAATAGAATCGAGTTAAAAGGTATTGA
TTTTAAAGAAGATGGAAACATTCTTGGACACAAATTGGAATACAACTATAACGATCACCAGGTGTACATC
ATGGCAGACAAACAAAAGAATGGAATCAAAGCTAACTTCAAAATTAGACACAACATTGAAGATGGAGGCG
TTCAACTAGCAGACCATTATCAACAAAATACTCCAATTGGCGATGGGCCCGTCCTTTTACCAGACAACCA
TTACCTGTTTACAACTTCTACTCTTTCGAAAGATCCCAACGAAAAGAGAGACCACATGGTCCTTCTTGAG
TTTGTAACAGCTGATGGGATTACACATGGCATGGATGAACTATACAAATGA
